Addgene plasmid #61576: Ai62(TITL-tdT) Flp-in replacement vector
Purpose: Recombinase-mediated cassette exchange in ES cells to insert a Cre & tTA-dependent tdTomato expression cassette into a docking site within the mouse TIGRE genomic locus
Depositing lab: Hongkui Zeng. Depositing organization: Allen Institute. Publication: Transgenic mice for intersectional targeting of neural sensors and effectors with high specificity and performance. Madisen L, Garner AR, Shimaoka D, Chuong AS, Klapoetke NC, Li L, van der Bourg A, Niino Y, Egolf L, Monetti C, Gu H, Mills M, Cheng A, Tasic B, Nguyen TN, Sunkin SM, Benucci A, Nagy A, Miyawaki A, Helmchen F, Empson RM, Knopfel T, Boyden ES, Reid RC, Carandini M, Zeng H. Neuron. 2015 Mar 4;85(5):942-58. doi: 10.1016/j.neuron.2015.02.022. PubMed 25741722.
Backbone
  Vector backbone: pUC57
  Backbone size w/o insert (bp): 2682
  Total vector size (bp): 12740
  Modifications to backbone: MCS region was modified
  Vector type: Recombinase-mediated cassette exchange using Flp recombinase
  Selectable markers: Partial Hygro sequence
Growth in bacteria
  Bacterial resistance: Ampicillin, 100 μg/mL
  Growth temperature: 30°C
  Growth strain: Stbl2
  Copy number: High Copy
Gene/Insert
  Gene/Insert name: chromatin insulator flanked TRE-LSL-tdTomato
  Species: Synthetic
  Cloning method: Restriction Enzyme; 5′ cloning site Kpn (not destroyed); 3′ cloning site Sac1 (not destroyed)
  Sequencing primers: 5′ TCTTCGCTATTACGCCAGCT; 3′ AACAGCTATGACCATG
Terms and licenses: Academic/Nonprofit Terms; Industry Terms: Not Available to Industry
How to cite: Ai62(TITL-tdT) Flp-in replacement vector was a gift from Hongkui Zeng (Addgene plasmid # 61576 ; http://n2t.net/addgene:61576 ; RRID:Addgene_61576)
