[The description below was written by a language model from this plasmid's Addgene catalogue record and pLannotate feature annotations shown in this document.]
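Description:
Ai62(TITL-tdT) Flp-in replacement vector is a roughly 12.7 kb plasmid built on a pUC57 backbone with a modified multiple cloning site. It is designed for Flp recombinase-mediated cassette exchange in mouse embryonic stem cells, and it delivers a reporter cassette into a pre-engineered docking site in the TIGRE genomic locus. In bacteria it is maintained through the high-copy ColE1/pUC origin and selected with ampicillin via the bla gene. Remnants of lacZα, the lac promoter/operator and bom come from the cloning backbone.

The payload is a synthetic, chromatin insulator-flanked TRE-LSL-tdTomato unit. A tight Tet-responsive promoter (seven tet operators plus a minimal CMV promoter) is followed by a loxP-flanked stop cassette made of three consecutive polyadenylation signals (synthetic, hGH and PGK). Downstream lie the tdTomato coding sequence, a WPRE to enhance transcript expression, and a bGH polyadenylation signal. Expression therefore needs two inputs: Cre must excise the stop cassette, and tTA must activate the TRE promoter. This gives intersectional control of the red fluorescent reporter.

Two pairs of repeated elements flank the expression unit. The annotation software labels them as odorant receptor fragments, but their positions suggest they are the insulator copies named in the record. Downstream are a φC31 attB site, a PGK promoter and a partial hygromycin resistance coding sequence. The partial marker is presumably completed only upon correct exchange at the docking site, although the record does not describe this. No Flp recognition sites are annotated in either feature table. The depositor and sequencing-derived records differ by only a few bases and show the same features. The resulting ES cells are used to generate Cre- and tTA-dependent tdTomato reporter mice.
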