Features (pLannotate 1.2.2; 26 found; start..end, strand, type, name):
    137..236     +  misc_feature   bom (fragment): basis of mobility region from pBR322
    242..399     -  CDS            lacZα (fragment): LacZα fragment of β-galactosidase; lacZ fragment
   1070..1198    +  CDS            OR51A4 (fragment): O51A4_HUMAN - Experimental evidence at transcript level: Swiss-Prot protein existence level 2. Odorant receptor. From Homo sapiens (Human).
   2286..2414    +  CDS            OR51A4 (fragment): O51A4_HUMAN - Experimental evidence at transcript level: Swiss-Prot protein existence level 2. Odorant receptor. From Homo sapiens (Human).
   2993..3307    +  promoter       tight TRE promoter: Tet-responsive promoter PTight, consisting of seven tet operator sequences followed by the minimal CMV promoter
   3317..3350    +  protein_bind   loxP: Cre-mediated recombination occurs in the 8-bp core sequence (GCATACAT). Cre recombinase
   3428..3476    +  polyA_signal   poly(A) signal: synthetic polyadenylation signal
   3485..3961    +  polyA_signal   hGH poly(A) signal: human growth hormone polyadenylation signal
   3973..4434    +  polyA_signal   PGK poly(A) signal: mouse phosphoglycerate kinase 1 polyadenylation signal
   4461..4494    +  protein_bind   loxP: Cre-mediated recombination occurs in the 8-bp core sequence (GCATACAT). Cre recombinase
   4527..5954    +  CDS            tdTomato: tdTomato is a basic (constitutively fluorescent) orange fluorescent protein published in 2004, derived from Discosoma sp.. It is reported to be a somewhat slowly-maturing tandem dimer with low acid sensitivity.
   5982..6570    +  misc_feature   WPRE: woodchuck hepatitis virus posttranscriptional regulatory element
   6601..6808    +  polyA_signal   bGH poly(A) signal: bovine growth hormone polyadenylation signal
   7372..7500    +  CDS            OR51A4 (fragment): O51A4_HUMAN - Experimental evidence at transcript level: Swiss-Prot protein existence level 2. Odorant receptor. From Homo sapiens (Human).
   8582..8710    +  CDS            OR51A4 (fragment): O51A4_HUMAN - Experimental evidence at transcript level: Swiss-Prot protein existence level 2. Odorant receptor. From Homo sapiens (Human).
   9312..9345    +  protein_bind   attB: minimal attB site for the φC31 integrase (Groth et al., 2000) phage φC31 integrase
   9372..9871    +  promoter       PGK promoter: mouse phosphoglycerate kinase 1 promoter
   9898..10411   +  CDS            HygR (fragment): aminoglycoside phosphotransferase from E. coli; aph(4)-Ia; confers resistance to hygromycin
  10541..10563   -  protein_bind   lac operator (fragment): The lac repressor binds to the lac operator to inhibit transcription in E. coli. This inhibition can be relieved by adding lactose or isopropyl-β-D-thiogalactopyranoside (IPTG). lac repressor encoded by lacI
  10567..10597   -  promoter       lac promoter: promoter for the E. coli lac operon
  10612..10633   -  protein_bind   CAP binding site: CAP binding activates transcription in the presence of cAMP. E. coli catabolite activator protein
  10646..10738   -  CDS            lacI (fragment): lac repressor; lacI; The lac repressor binds to the lac operator to inhibit transcription in E. coli. This inhibition can be relieved by adding lactose or isopropyl-β-D-thiogalactopyranoside (IPTG).
  10921..11509   -  rep_origin     ori: high-copy-number ColE1/pMB1/pBR322/pUC origin of replication
  11680..12540   -  CDS            AmpR: β-lactamase; bla; confers resistance to ampicillin, carbenicillin, and related antibiotics
  12541..12645   -  promoter       AmpR promoter: bla
  12740..35      +  CDS            rop (fragment) (across the origin): Rop protein, which maintains plasmids at low copy number; rop
>Addgene plasmid #61576 | Ai62(TITL-tdT) Flp-in replacement vector | depositor full sequence | sequence record 100359 | Ai62(TITL-tdT) Flp-in replacement vector sequence 12740 bps
TCGCGCGTTTCGGTGATGACGGTGAAAACCTCTGACACATGCAGCTCCCGGAGACGGTCACAGCTTGTCT
GTAAGCGGATGCCGGGAGCAGACAAGCCCGTCAGGGCGCGTCAGCGGGTGTTGGCGGGTGTCGGGGCTGG
CTTAACTATGCGGCATCAGAGCAGATTGTACTGAGAGTGCACCATATGCGGTGTGAAATACCGCACAGAT
GCGTAAGGAGAAAATACCGCATCAGGCGCCATTCGCCATTCAGGCTGCGCAACTGTTGGGAAGGGCGATC
GGTGCGGGCCTCTTCGCTATTACGCCAGCTGGCGAAAGGGGGATGTGCTGCAAGGCGATTAAGTTGGGTA
ACGCCAGGGTTTTCCCAGTCACGACGTTGTAAAACGACGGCCAGTGAATTCGAGCTCGGTACCGAAGTTC
CTATTCTTCAAATAGTATAGGAACTTCTTTCGGCCGGCCAATCGATTGGATCCGTTTTATGCCGCGGTTA
CCGTGAAGATATCTTAATTAAGAATTCGAGCTCGCTAGAGCCCCATCCTCACTGACTCCGTCCTGGAGTT
GGATGAGAGATAATGGCCTTACGTTGTGCCAGGGGAGGGTCGGGCTGGATTTAGCAAGATTTACCTTCTC
CAAAGAGCGGTGCTGCAGTGGCACAGCTGCCCACGGAGGTGGGGGGGTCACCGTCCCTGGAGGTGATGAA
GAACTGTGGGGATGTGGCACTGAGGGACATGGCCAGTGGGCACGGTGGGTGGGTTGGGGTTGGTCTTGGG
GATCTTGGAGGGCTTTTCCAGCCTTCATGATTTGACGATTGTATGAACATCTACATGGCAATTCTCCAGC
TGCCTGTCCCAGTCCTACTGACCCAGCTGTATCTCTCCAGGCAAGCTCTTCCACCCCTTCTGCTTGCATC
CAGACACCATCAAACATGCAGGCTCAGACACAGGGACCAGCAGTGTCTGTGGCCTTTTTGTGCTCCTCTC
CATGCTGGGTTTTAACTTGCTCTTTGTCCTTCTATCCTATCTTCTTATCCTTAAGGCTGTTCTGAACGCT
GTGACTTGGAGAGTGTCCCAGAGCCCTCAACACCTGCATGTCCCACGTCCATGCTGTCCTGCACTTCCTT
ATCCCCAAGATCTGCCTCTCCGTGATGCACTGAATTGGCAAACATGTGTCACCCCAGACCAACAATGTCA
CAGCAAACTCCCCCTTGATAGGACAAGGGGGAATGGCTTTACACTGAGACAGGGGAGGTTTGGGTTGGAT
ATGAGGAGGCAGTTTTTCCCCCAGAGGGTGGTGACGCACTGAACAGGTTGCCCAAGGAGGCTGTGGATGC
CCCATCCCTGCAGGCATTCAAGGCCAGGCTGGATGTGGCTCTGGGCAGCCTGGGCTGCTGGTTGATGACC
CTGCACATAGCAGGGGGTTGGATCTGGATGAGCACTGTGCTCCTTTGCAACCCAGGCCGTTCTATGATTC
TGTCATTCTAAATCTCTCTTTCAGCCTAAAGCTTTTTCCCCGTATCCCCCCAGGTGTCTGCAGGCTCAAA
GAGCAGCGAGAAGCGTTCAGAGGAAAGCGATCCCGTGCCACCTTCCCCGTGCCCGGGCTGTCCCCGCACG
CTGCCGGCTCGGGGATGCGGGGGGAGCGCCGGACCGGAGCGGAGCCCCGGGCGGCTCGCTGCTGCCCCCT
AGCGGGGGAGGGACGTAATTACATCCCTGGGGGCTTTGGGGGGGGGCTGTCCCGAGCTCGGTACCGCCCC
ATCCTCACTGACTCCGTCCTGGAGTTGGATGAGAGATAATGGCCTTACGTTGTGCCAGGGGAGGGTCGGG
CTGGATTTAGCAAGATTTACCTTCTCCAAAGAGCGGTGCTGCAGTGGCACAGCTGCCCACGGAGGTGGGG
GGGTCACCGTCCCTGGAGGTGATGAAGAACTGTGGGGATGTGGCACTGAGGGACATGGCCAGTGGGCACG
GTGGGTGGGTTGGGGTTGGTCTTGGGGATCTTGGAGGGCTTTTCCAGCCTTCATGATTTGACGATTGTAT
GAACATCTACATGGCAATTCTCCAGCTGCCTGTCCCAGTCCTACTGACCCAGCTGTATCTCTCCAGGCAA
GCTCTTCCACCCCTTCTGCTTGCATCCAGACACCATCAAACATGCAGGCTCAGACACAGGGACCAGCAGT
GTCTGTGGCCTTTTTGTGCTCCTCTCCATGCTGGGTTTTAACTTGCTCTTTGTCCTTCTATCCTATCTTC
TTATCCTTAAGGCTGTTCTGAACGCTGTGACTTGGAGAGTGTCCCAGAGCCCTCAACACCTGCATGTCCC
ACGTCCATGCTGTCCTGCACTTCCTTATCCCCAAGATCTGCCTCTCCGTGATGCACTGAATTGGCAAACA
TGTGTCACCCCAGACCAACAATGTCACAGCAAACTCCCCCTTGATAGGACAAGGGGGAATGGCTTTACAC
TGAGACAGGGGAGGTTTGGGTTGGATATGAGGAGGCAGTTTTTCCCCCAGAGGGTGGTGACGCACTGAAC
AGGTTGCCCAAGGAGGCTGTGGATGCCCCATCCCTGCAGGCATTCAAGGCCAGGCTGGATGTGGCTCTGG
GCAGCCTGGGCTGCTGGTTGATGACCCTGCACATAGCAGGGGGTTGGATCTGGATGAGCACTGTGCTCCT
TTGCAACCCAGGCCGTTCTATGATTCTGTCATTCTAAATCTCTCTTTCAGCCTAAAGCTTTTTCCCCGTA
TCCCCCCAGGTGTCTGCAGGCTCAAAGAGCAGCGAGAAGCGTTCAGAGGAAAGCGATCCCGTGCCACCTT
CCCCGTGCCCGGGCTGTCCCCGCACGCTGCCGGCTCGGGGATGCGGGGGGAGCGCCGGACCGGAGCGGAG
CCCCGGGCGGCTCGCTGCTGCCCCCTAGCGGGGGAGGGACGTAATTACATCCCTGGGGGCTTTGGGGGGG
GGCTGTCCCGGTACCCGGGGATCCACCGGTATCGATTACCTATCACAAATTCGAGTTTACTCCCTATCAG
TGATAGAGAACGTATGTCGAGTTTACTCCCTATCAGTGATAGAGAACGATGTCGAGTTTACTCCCTATCA
GTGATAGAGAACGTATGTCGAGTTTACTCCCTATCAGTGATAGAGAACGTATGTCGAGTTTACTCCCTAT
CAGTGATAGAGAACGTATGTCGAGTTTATCCCTATCAGTGATAGAGAACGTATGTCGAGTTTACTCCCTA
TCAGTGATAGAGAACGTATGTCGAGGTAGGCGTGTACGGTGGGAGGCCTATATAAGCAGAGCTCGTTTAG
TGAACCGTCAGATCGCCTATTTAAATATAACTTCGTATAGCATACATTATACGAAGTTATTCGCGAGTGA
ATAAATGAAAGCTTGCAGATCCCCTCAGCACCATGGCTAGCGGCAGCCTCGGAGTTTGAATAGATAGAAT
AAAATATCTTTATTTTCATTCCATCTGTGTGTTGGTTTTTTGTGTGAGATCTACGGGTGGCATCCCTGTG
ACCCCTCCCCAGTGCCTCTCCTGGCCCTGGAAGTTGCCACTCCAGTGCCCACCAGCCTTGTCCTAATAAA
ATTAAGTTGCATCATTTTGTCTGACTAGGTGTCCTTCTATAATATTATGGGGTGGAGGGGGGTGGTATGG
AGCAAGGGGCAAGTTGGGAAGACAACCTGTAGGGCCTGCGGGGTCTATTGGGAACCAAGCTGGAGTGCAG
TGGCACAATCTTGGCTCACTGCAATCTCCGCCTCCTGGGTTCAAGCGATTCTCCTGCCTCAGGCTCCCGA
GTTGTTGGGATTCCAGGCATGCATGACCAGGCTCAGCTAATTTTTGTTTTTTTGGTAGAGACGGGGTTTC
ACCATATTGGCCAGGCTGGTCTCCAACTCCTAATCTCAGGTGATCTACCCACCTTGGCCTCCCAAATTGC
TGGGATTACAGGCGTGAACCACTGCTCCCTTCCCTGTCCTTCTGCCTCAGCGCTGTAAGTCTGCAGAAAT
TGATGATCTATTAAACAATAAAGATGTCCACTAAAATGGAAGTTTTTCCTGTCATACTTTGTTAAGAAGG
GTGAGAACAGAGTACCTACATTTTGAATGGAAGGATTGGAGCTACGGGGGTGGGGGTGGGGTGGGATTAG
ATAAATGCCTGCTCTTTACTGAAGGCTCTTTACTATTGCTTTATGATAATGTTTCATAGTTGGATATCAT
AATTTAAACAAGCAAAACCAAATTAAGGGCCAGCTCATTCCTCCCACTCATGATCTATAGATCTATAGAT
CTCTCGTGGGATCATTGTTTTTCTCTTGATTCCCACTTTGTGGTTCTAAGTACTGTGGTTTCCAAATGTG
TCAGTTTCATAGCCTGAAGAACGAGATCAGCAGCCTCTGTTCCACATACACTTCATTCTCAGTATTGTTT
TGCCAAGTTCTAATTCCATCAGAAAGCTTTTAATTAACTGAATAGCTAACATAACTTCGTATAGCATACA
TTATACGAAGTTATCACGCGTGTTTGGGACGCGTGCTAGCGCCACCATGGTGAGCAAGGGCGAGGAGGTC
ATCAAAGAGTTCATGCGCTTCAAGGTGCGCATGGAGGGCTCCATGAACGGCCACGAGTTCGAGATCGAGG
GCGAGGGCGAGGGCCGCCCCTACGAGGGCACCCAGACCGCCAAGCTGAAGGTGACCAAGGGCGGCCCCCT
GCCCTTCGCCTGGGACATCCTGTCCCCCCAGTTCATGTACGGCTCCAAGGCGTACGTGAAGCACCCCGCC
GACATCCCCGATTACAAGAAGCTGTCCTTCCCCGAGGGCTTCAAGTGGGAGCGCGTGATGAACTTCGAGG
ACGGCGGTCTGGTGACCGTGACCCAGGACTCCTCCCTGCAGGACGGCACGCTGATCTACAAGGTGAAGAT
GCGCGGCACCAACTTCCCCCCCGACGGCCCCGTAATGCAGAAGAAGACCATGGGCTGGGAGGCCTCCACC
GAGCGCCTGTACCCCCGCGACGGCGTGCTGAAGGGCGAGATCCACCAGGCCCTGAAGCTGAAGGACGGCG
GCCACTACCTGGTGGAGTTCAAGACCATCTACATGGCCAAGAAGCCCGTGCAACTGCCCGGCTACTACTA
CGTGGACACCAAGCTGGACATCACCTCCCACAACGAGGACTACACCATCGTGGAACAGTACGAGCGCTCC
GAGGGCCGCCACCACCTGTTCCTGGGGCATGGTACCGGCAGCACCGGCAGCGGCAGCTCCGGCACCGCCT
CCTCCGAGGACAACAACATGGCCGTGATTAAGGAGTTTATGAGGTTTAAAGTCAGGATGGAGGGCAGCAT
GAACGGGCACGAGTTTGAGATTGAAGGAGAGGGGGAAGGGAGGCCCTATGAGGGCACCCAGACAGCAAAG
CTGAAAGTGACAAAGGGCGGCCCTCTGCCATTCGCATGGGACATCCTGTCTCCTCAGTTTATGTATGGAA
GTAAAGCCTACGTGAAACACCCTGCTGACATTCCAGATTACAAGAAACTGAGCTTCCCAGAGGGGTTTAA
GTGGGAAAGAGTGATGAACTTCGAAGACGGGGGCCTGGTGACTGTCACCCAGGACAGCTCTCTGCAGGAC
GGCACTCTGATCTATAAGGTGAAAATGCGCGGCACCAATTTTCCCCCTGATGGCCCAGTCATGCAGAAGA
AGACAATGGGCTGGGAGGCTTCAACAGAAAGGCTGTACCCCAGAGACGGCGTGCTGAAGGGAGAGATCCA
CCAGGCACTGAAGCTGAAAGATGGAGGGCATTATCTGGTCGAATTCAAAACCATCTACATGGCCAAGAAA
CCCGTGCAGCTGCCTGGCTACTATTACGTCGACACAAAGCTGGATATTACTAGCCATAACGAAGACTACA
CCATTGTGGAGCAGTATGAGCGGAGCGAGGGGAGGCACCATCTGTTTCTGTACGGCATGGACGAGCTGTA
CAAGTAAACGCGTTACGTAAAGCTTGTCGATAATCAACCTCTGGATTACAAAATTTGTGAAAGATTGACT
GGTATTCTTAACTATGTTGCTCCTTTTACGCTATGTGGATACGCTGCTTTAATGCCTTTGTATCATGCTA
TTGCTTCCCGTATGGCTTTCATTTTCTCCTCCTTGTATAAATCCTGGTTGCTGTCTCTTTATGAGGAGTT
GTGGCCCGTTGTCAGGCAACGTGGCGTGGTGTGCACTGTGTTTGCTGACGCAACCCCCACTGGTTGGGGC
ATTGCCACCACCTGTCAGCTCCTTTCCGGGACTTTCGCTTTCCCCCTCCCTATTGCCACGGCGGAACTCA
TCGCCGCCTGCCTTGCCCGCTGCTGGACAGGGGCTCGGCTGTTGGGCACTGACAATTCCGTGGTGTTGTC
GGGGAAATCATCGTCCTTTCCTTGGCTGCTCGCCTATGTTGCCACCTGGATTCTGCGCGGGACGTCCTTC
TGCTACGTCCCTTCGGCCCTCAATCCAGCGGACCTTCCTTCCCGCGGCCTGCTGCCGGCTCTGCGGCCTC
TTCCGCGTCTTCGCCTTCGCCCTCAGACGAGTCGGATCTCCCTTTGGGCCGCCTCCCCGCATCGACACCG
AGCGCTGCTCGAGGCCTCGACTGTGCCTTCTAGTTGCCAGCCATCTGTTGTTTGCCCCTCCCCCGTGCCT
TCCTTGACCCTGGAAGGTGCCACTCCCACTGTCCTTTCCTAATAAAATGAGGAAATTGCATCGCATTGTC
TGAGTAGGTGTCATTCTATTCTGGGGGGTGGGGTGGGGCAGGACAGCAAGGGGGAGGATTGGGAAGACAA
TAGCAGGCATGCTGGGGACACGTGGGATCCTCTAGTCTAGAGCCCCATCCTCACTGACTCCGTCCTGGAG
TTGGATGAGAGATAATGGCCTTACGTTGTGCCAGGGGAGGGTCGGGCTGGATTTAGCAAGATTTACCTTC
TCCAAAGAGCGGTGCTGCAGTGGCACAGCTGCCCACGGAGGTGGGGGGGTCACCGTCCCTGGAGGTGATG
AAGAACTGTGGGGATGTGGCACTGAGGGACATGGCCAGTGGGCACGGTGGGTGGGTTGGGGTTGGTCTTG
GGGATCTTGGAGGGCTTTTCCAGCCTTCATGATTTGACGATTGTATGAACATCTACATGGCAATTCTCCA
GCTGCCTGTCCCAGTCCTACTGACCCAGCTGTATCTCTCCAGGCAAGCTCTTCCACCCCTTCTGCTTGCA
TCCAGACACCATCAAACATGCAGGCTCAGACACAGGGACCAGCAGTGTCTGTGGCCTTTTTGTGCTCCTC
TCCATGCTGGGTTTTAACTTGCTCTTTGTCCTTCTATCCTATCTTCTTATCCTTAAGGCTGTTCTGAACG
CTGTGACTTGGAGAGTGTCCCAGAGCCCTCAACACCTGCATGTCCCACGTCCATGCTGTCCTGCACTTCC
TTATCCCCAAGATCTGCCTCTCCGTGATGCACTGAATTGGCAAACATGTGTCACCCCAGACCAACAATGT
CACAGCAAACTCCCCCTTGATAGGACAAGGGGGAATGGCTTTACACTGAGACAGGGGAGGTTTGGGTTGG
ATATGAGGAGGCAGTTTTTCCCCCAGAGGGTGGTGACGCACTGAACAGGTTGCCCAAGGAGGCTGTGGAT
GCCCCATCCCTGCAGGCATTCAAGGCCAGGCTGGATGTGGCTCTGGGCAGCCTGGGCTGCTGGTTGATGA
CCCTGCACATAGCAGGGGGTTGGATCTGGATGAGCACTGTGCTCCTTTGCAACCCAGGCCGTTCTATGAT
TCTGTCATTCTAAATCTCTCTTTCAGCCTAAAGCTTTTTCCCCGTATCCCCCCAGGTGTCTGCAGGCTCA
AAGAGCAGCGAGAAGCGTTCAGAGGAAAGCGATCCCGTGCCACCTTCCCCGTGCCCGGGCTGTCCCCGCA
CGCTGCCGGCTCGGGGATGCGGGGGGAGCGCCGGACCGGAGCGGAGCCCCGGGCGGCTCGCTGCTGCCCC
CTAGCGGGGGAGGGACGTAATTACATCCCTGGGGGCTTTGGGGGGGGGCTGTCCCTCTAGAGCCCCATCC
TCACTGACTCCGTCCTGGAGTTGGATGAGAGATAATGGCCTTACGTTGTGCCAGGGGAGGGTCGGGCTGG
ATTTAGCAAGATTTACCTTCTCCAAAGAGCGGTGCTGCAGTGGCACAGCTGCCCACGGAGGTGGGGGGGT
CACCGTCCCTGGAGGTGATGAAGAACTGTGGGGATGTGGCACTGAGGGACATGGCCAGTGGGCACGGTGG
GTGGGTTGGGGTTGGTCTTGGGGATCTTGGAGGGCTTTTCCAGCCTTCATGATTTGACGATTGTATGAAC
ATCTACATGGCAATTCTCCAGCTGCCTGTCCCAGTCCTACTGACCCAGCTGTATCTCTCCAGGCAAGCTC
TTCCACCCCTTCTGCTTGCATCCAGACACCATCAAACATGCAGGCTCAGACACAGGGACCAGCAGTGTCT
GTGGCCTTTTTGTGCTCCTCTCCATGCTGGGTTTTAACTTGCTCTTTGTCCTTCTATCCTATCTTCTTAT
CCTTAAGGCTGTTCTGAACGCTGTGACTTGGAGAGTGTCCCAGAGCCCTCAACACCTGCATGTCCCACGT
CCATGCTGTCCTGCACTTCCTTATCCCCAAGATCTGCCTCTCCGTGATGCACTGAATTGGCAAACATGTG
TCACCCCAGACCAACAATGTCACAGCAAACTCCCCCTTGATAGGACAAGGGGGAATGGCTTTACACTGAG
ACAGGGGAGGTTTGGGTTGGATATGAGGAGGCAGTTTTTCCCCCAGAGGGTGGTGACGCACTGAACAGGT
TGCCCAAGGAGGCTGTGGATGCCCCATCCCTGCAGGCATTCAAGGCCAGGCTGGATGTGGCTCTGGGCAG
CCTGGGCTGCTGGTTGATGACCCTGCACATAGCAGGGGGTTGGATCTGGATGAGCACTGTGCTCCTTTGC
AACCCAGGCCGTTCTATGATTCTGTCATTCTAAATCTCTCTTTCAGCCTAAAGCTTTTTCCCCGTATCCC
CCCAGGTGTCTGCAGGCTCAAAGAGCAGCGAGAAGCGTTCAGAGGAAAGCGATCCCGTGCCACCTTCCCC
GTGCCCGGGCTGTCCCCGCACGCTGCCGGCTCGGGGATGCGGGGGGAGCGCCGGACCGGAGCGGAGCCCC
GGGCGGCTCGCTGCTGCCCCCTAGCGGGGGAGGGACGTAATTACATCCCTGGGGGCTTTGGGGGGGGGCT
GTCCCTCTAGAAGTCGACGGCGCGCCGTAAAAGCTTGGCATAGATCTTATTGCAGAAGCCATATGTTTTA
GGTGCCAGGGCGTGCCCTTGGGCTCCCCGGGCGCGTTTGGGCGGCCGCATCGAATTCTACCGGGTAGGGG
AGGCGCTTTTCCCAAGGCAGTCTGGAGCATGCGCTTTAGCAGCCCCGCTGGGCACTTGGCGCTACACAAG
TGGCCTCTGGCCTCGCACACATTCCACATCCACCGGTAGGCGCCAACCGGCTCCGTTCTTTGGTGGCCCC
TTCGCGCCACCTTCTACTCCTCCCCTAGTCAGGAAGTTCCCCCCCGCCCCGCAGCTCGCGTCGTGCAGGA
CGTGACAAATGGAAGTAGCACGTCTCACTAGTCTCGTGCAGATGGACAGCACCGCTGAGCAATGGAAGCG
GGTAGGCCTTTGGGGCAGCGGCCAATAGCAGCTTTGCTCCTTCGCTTTCTGGGCTCAGAGGCTGGGAAGG
GGTGGGTCCGGGGGCGGGCTCAGGGGCGGGCTCAGGGGCGGGGCGGGCGCCCGAAGGTCCTCCGGAGGCC
CGGCATTCTGCACGCTTCAAAAGCGCACGTCTGCCGCGCTGTTCTCCTCTTCCTCATCTCCGGGCCTTTC
GACCTGCAATCGCCGCTAGCCGCCACCATGAAAAAGCCTGAACTCACCGCGACGTCTGTCGAGAAGTTTC
TGATCGAAAAGTTCGACAGCGTCTCCGACCTGATGCAGCTCTCGGAGGGCGAAGAATCTCGTGCTTTCAG
CTTCGATGTAGGAGGGCGTGGATATGTCCTGCGGGTAAATAGCTGCGCCGATGGTTTCTACAAAGATCGT
TATGTTTATCGGCACTTTGCATCGGCCGCGCTCCCGATTCCGGAAGTGCTTGACATTGGGGAATTCAGCG
AGAGCCTGACCTATTGCATCTCCCGCCGTGCACAGGGTGTCACGTTGCAAGACCTGCCTGAAACCGAACT
GCCCGCTGTTCTGCAGCCGGTCGCGGAGGCCATGGATGCGATCGCTGCGGCCGATCTTAGCCAGACGAGC
GGGTTCGGCCCATTCGGACCGCAAGGAATCGGTCAATACACTACATGGCGTGATTTCATATGCGCGATTG
CTGATCCCCATGTGTATCACTGGCAAACTGTGATGGACGACACCGTCAGTGTAAGTGCTAGCCCCTAGGC
CTGAATCGAAGTTCCTATTCTTCAAAAGGTATAGGAACTTCGAGCTCGTCGACTGCAGAGGCCTGCATGC
AAGCTTGGCGTAATCATGGTCATAGCTGTTTCCTGTGTGAAATTGTTATCCGCTCACAATTCCACACAAC
ATACGAGCCGGAAGCATAAAGTGTAAAGCCTGGGGTGCCTAATGAGTGAGCTAACTCACATTAATTGCGT
TGCGCTCACTGCCCGCTTTCCAGTCGGGAAACCTGTCGTGCCAGCTGCATTAATGAATCGGCCAACGCGC
GGGGAGAGGCGGTTTGCGTATTGGGCGCTCTTCCGCTTCCTCGCTCACTGACTCGCTGCGCTCGGTCGTT
CGGCTGCGGCGAGCGGTATCAGCTCACTCAAAGGCGGTAATACGGTTATCCACAGAATCAGGGGATAACG
CAGGAAAGAACATGTGAGCAAAAGGCCAGCAAAAGGCCAGGAACCGTAAAAAGGCCGCGTTGCTGGCGTT
TTTCCATAGGCTCCGCCCCCCTGACGAGCATCACAAAAATCGACGCTCAAGTCAGAGGTGGCGAAACCCG
ACAGGACTATAAAGATACCAGGCGTTTCCCCCTGGAAGCTCCCTCGTGCGCTCTCCTGTTCCGACCCTGC
CGCTTACCGGATACCTGTCCGCCTTTCTCCCTTCGGGAAGCGTGGCGCTTTCTCATAGCTCACGCTGTAG
GTATCTCAGTTCGGTGTAGGTCGTTCGCTCCAAGCTGGGCTGTGTGCACGAACCCCCCGTTCAGCCCGAC
CGCTGCGCCTTATCCGGTAACTATCGTCTTGAGTCCAACCCGGTAAGACACGACTTATCGCCACTGGCAG
CAGCCACTGGTAACAGGATTAGCAGAGCGAGGTATGTAGGCGGTGCTACAGAGTTCTTGAAGTGGTGGCC
TAACTACGGCTACACTAGAAGAACAGTATTTGGTATCTGCGCTCTGCTGAAGCCAGTTACCTTCGGAAAA
AGAGTTGGTAGCTCTTGATCCGGCAAACAAACCACCGCTGGTAGCGGTGGTTTTTTTGTTTGCAAGCAGC
AGATTACGCGCAGAAAAAAAGGATCTCAAGAAGATCCTTTGATCTTTTCTACGGGGTCTGACGCTCAGTG
GAACGAAAACTCACGTTAAGGGATTTTGGTCATGAGATTATCAAAAAGGATCTTCACCTAGATCCTTTTA
AATTAAAAATGAAGTTTTAAATCAATCTAAAGTATATATGAGTAAACTTGGTCTGACAGTTACCAATGCT
TAATCAGTGAGGCACCTATCTCAGCGATCTGTCTATTTCGTTCATCCATAGTTGCCTGACTCCCCGTCGT
GTAGATAACTACGATACGGGAGGGCTTACCATCTGGCCCCAGTGCTGCAATGATACCGCGAGACCCACGC
TCACCGGCTCCAGATTTATCAGCAATAAACCAGCCAGCCGGAAGGGCCGAGCGCAGAAGTGGTCCTGCAA
CTTTATCCGCCTCCATCCAGTCTATTAATTGTTGCCGGGAAGCTAGAGTAAGTAGTTCGCCAGTTAATAG
TTTGCGCAACGTTGTTGCCATTGCTACAGGCATCGTGGTGTCACGCTCGTCGTTTGGTATGGCTTCATTC
AGCTCCGGTTCCCAACGATCAAGGCGAGTTACATGATCCCCCATGTTGTGCAAAAAAGCGGTTAGCTCCT
TCGGTCCTCCGATCGTTGTCAGAAGTAAGTTGGCCGCAGTGTTATCACTCATGGTTATGGCAGCACTGCA
TAATTCTCTTACTGTCATGCCATCCGTAAGATGCTTTTCTGTGACTGGTGAGTACTCAACCAAGTCATTC
TGAGAATAGTGTATGCGGCGACCGAGTTGCTCTTGCCCGGCGTCAATACGGGATAATACCGCGCCACATA
GCAGAACTTTAAAAGTGCTCATCATTGGAAAACGTTCTTCGGGGCGAAAACTCTCAAGGATCTTACCGCT
GTTGAGATCCAGTTCGATGTAACCCACTCGTGCACCCAACTGATCTTCAGCATCTTTTACTTTCACCAGC
GTTTCTGGGTGAGCAAAAACAGGAAGGCAAAATGCCGCAAAAAAGGGAATAAGGGCGACACGGAAATGTT
GAATACTCATACTCTTCCTTTTTCAATATTATTGAAGCATTTATCAGGGTTATTGTCTCATGAGCGGATA
CATATTTGAATGTATTTAGAAAAATAAACAAATAGGGGTTCCGCGCACATTTCCCCGAAAAGTGCCACCT
GACGTCTAAGAAACCATTATTATCATGACATTAACCTATAAAAATAGGCGTATCACGAGGCCCTTTCGTC
