Features (pLannotate 1.2.2; 26 found; start..end, strand, type, name):
      1..34      +  CDS            rop (fragment): Rop protein, which maintains plasmids at low copy number; rop
    136..235     +  misc_feature   bom (fragment): basis of mobility region from pBR322
    241..398     -  CDS            lacZα (fragment): LacZα fragment of β-galactosidase; lacZ fragment
   1069..1197    +  CDS            OR51A4 (fragment): O51A4_HUMAN - Experimental evidence at transcript level: Swiss-Prot protein existence level 2. Odorant receptor. From Homo sapiens (Human).
   2295..2423    +  CDS            OR51A4 (fragment): O51A4_HUMAN - Experimental evidence at transcript level: Swiss-Prot protein existence level 2. Odorant receptor. From Homo sapiens (Human).
   3008..3322    +  promoter       tight TRE promoter: Tet-responsive promoter PTight, consisting of seven tet operator sequences followed by the minimal CMV promoter
   3332..3365    +  protein_bind   loxP: Cre-mediated recombination occurs in the 8-bp core sequence (GCATACAT). Cre recombinase
   3442..3490    +  polyA_signal   poly(A) signal: synthetic polyadenylation signal
   3499..3975    +  polyA_signal   hGH poly(A) signal: human growth hormone polyadenylation signal
   3987..4448    +  polyA_signal   PGK poly(A) signal: mouse phosphoglycerate kinase 1 polyadenylation signal
   4475..4508    +  protein_bind   loxP: Cre-mediated recombination occurs in the 8-bp core sequence (GCATACAT). Cre recombinase
   4541..5968    +  CDS            tdTomato: tdTomato is a basic (constitutively fluorescent) orange fluorescent protein published in 2004, derived from Discosoma sp.. It is reported to be a somewhat slowly-maturing tandem dimer with low acid sensitivity.
   5996..6584    +  misc_feature   WPRE: woodchuck hepatitis virus posttranscriptional regulatory element
   6615..6822    +  polyA_signal   bGH poly(A) signal: bovine growth hormone polyadenylation signal
   7381..7509    +  CDS            OR51A4 (fragment): O51A4_HUMAN - Experimental evidence at transcript level: Swiss-Prot protein existence level 2. Odorant receptor. From Homo sapiens (Human).
   8591..8719    +  CDS            OR51A4 (fragment): O51A4_HUMAN - Experimental evidence at transcript level: Swiss-Prot protein existence level 2. Odorant receptor. From Homo sapiens (Human).
   9320..9353    +  protein_bind   attB: minimal attB site for the φC31 integrase (Groth et al., 2000) phage φC31 integrase
   9380..9879    +  promoter       PGK promoter: mouse phosphoglycerate kinase 1 promoter
   9906..10419   +  CDS            HygR (fragment): aminoglycoside phosphotransferase from E. coli; aph(4)-Ia; confers resistance to hygromycin
  10549..10571   -  protein_bind   lac operator (fragment): The lac repressor binds to the lac operator to inhibit transcription in E. coli. This inhibition can be relieved by adding lactose or isopropyl-β-D-thiogalactopyranoside (IPTG). lac repressor encoded by lacI
  10575..10605   -  promoter       lac promoter: promoter for the E. coli lac operon
  10620..10641   -  protein_bind   CAP binding site: CAP binding activates transcription in the presence of cAMP. E. coli catabolite activator protein
  10654..10746   -  CDS            lacI (fragment): lac repressor; lacI; The lac repressor binds to the lac operator to inhibit transcription in E. coli. This inhibition can be relieved by adding lactose or isopropyl-β-D-thiogalactopyranoside (IPTG).
  10929..11517   -  rep_origin     ori: high-copy-number ColE1/pMB1/pBR322/pUC origin of replication
  11688..12548   -  CDS            AmpR: β-lactamase; bla; confers resistance to ampicillin, carbenicillin, and related antibiotics
  12549..12653   -  promoter       AmpR promoter: bla
>Addgene plasmid #61576 | Ai62(TITL-tdT) Flp-in replacement vector | addgene full sequence | sequence record 209910 | Addgene NGS Result
CGCGCGTTTCGGTGATGACGGTGAAAACCTCTGACACATGCAGCTCCCGGAGACGGTCACAGCTTGTCTG
TAAGCGGATGCCGGGAGCAGACAAGCCCGTCAGGGCGCGTCAGCGGGTGTTGGCGGGTGTCGGGGCTGGC
TTAACTATGCGGCATCAGAGCAGATTGTACTGAGAGTGCACCATATGCGGTGTGAAATACCGCACAGATG
CGTAAGGAGAAAATACCGCATCAGGCGCCATTCGCCATTCAGGCTGCGCAACTGTTGGGAAGGGCGATCG
GTGCGGGCCTCTTCGCTATTACGCCAGCTGGCGAAAGGGGGATGTGCTGCAAGGCGATTAAGTTGGGTAA
CGCCAGGGTTTTCCCAGTCACGACGTTGTAAAACGACGGCCAGTGAATTCGAGCTCGGTACCGAAGTTCC
TATTCTTCAAATAGTATAGGAACTTCTTTCGGCCGGCCAATCGATTGGATCCGTTTTATGCCGCGGTTAC
CGTGAAGATATCTTAATTAAGAATTCGAGCTCGCTAGAGCCCCATCCTCACTGACTCCGTCCTGGAGTTG
GATGAGAGATAATGGCCTTACGTTGTGCCAGGGGAGGGTCGGGCTGGATTTAGCAAGATTTACCTTCTCC
AAAGAGCGGTGCTGCAGTGGCACAGCTGCCCACGGAGGTGGGGGGGTCACCGTCCCTGGAGGTGATGAAG
AACTGTGGGGATGTGGCACTGAGGGACATGGCCAGTGGGCACGGTGGGTGGGTTGGGGTTGGTCTTGGGG
ATCTTGGAGGGCTTTTCCAGCCTTCATGATTTGACGATTGTATGAACATCTACATGGCAATTCTCCAGCT
GCCTGTCCCAGTCCTACTGACCCAGCTGTATCTCTCCAGGCAAGCTCTTCCACCCCTTCTGCTTGCATCC
AGACACCATCAAACATGCAGGCTCAGACACAGGGACCAGCAGTGTCTGTGGCCTTTTTGTGCTCCTCTCC
ATGCTGGGTTTTAACTTGCTCTTTGTCCTTCTATCCTATCTTCTTATCCTTAAGGCTGTTCTGAACGCTG
TGACTTGGAGAGTGTCCCAGAGCCCTCAACACCTGCATGTCCCACGTCCATGCTGTCCTGCACTTCCTTA
TCCCCAAGATCTGCCTCTCCGTGATGCACTGAATTGGCAAACATGTGTCACCCCAGACCAACAATGTCAC
AGCAAACTCCCCCTTGATAGGACAAGGGGGAATGGCTTTACACTGAGACAGGGGAGGTTTGGGTTGGATA
TGAGGAGGCAGTTTTTCCCCCAGAGGGTGGTGACGCACTGAACAGGTTGCCCAAGGAGGCTGTGGATGCC
CCATCCCTGCAGGCATTCAAGGCCAGGCTGGATGTGGCTCTGGGCAGCCTGGGCTGCTGGTTGATGACCC
TGCACATAGCAGGGGGTTGGATCTGGATGAGCACTGTGCTCCTTTGCAACCCAGGCCGTTCTATGATTCT
GTCATTCTAAATCTCTCTTTCAGCCTAAAGCTTTTTCCCCGTATCCCCCCAGGTGTCTGCAGGCTCAAAG
AGCAGCGAGAAGCGTTCAGAGGAAAGCGATCCCGTGCCACCTTCCCCGTGCCCGGGCTGTCCCCGCACGC
TGCCGGCTCGGGGATGCGGGGGGAGCGCCGGACCGGAGCGGAGCCCCGGGCGGCTCGCTGCTGCCCCCTA
GCGGGGGAGGGACGTAATTACATCCCTGGGGGCTTTGGGGGGGGGCTGTCCCTCTAGCGAGCTCGGTACC
CAGAGCCCCATCCTCACTGACTCCGTCCTGGAGTTGGATGAGAGATAATGGCCTTACGTTGTGCCAGGGG
AGGGTCGGGCTGGATTTAGCAAGATTTACCTTCTCCAAAGAGCGGTGCTGCAGTGGCACAGCTGCCCACG
GAGGTGGGGGGGTCACCGTCCCTGGAGGTGATGAAGAACTGTGGGGATGTGGCACTGAGGGACATGGCCA
GTGGGCACGGTGGGTGGGTTGGGGTTGGTCTTGGGGATCTTGGAGGGCTTTTCCAGCCTTCATGATTTGA
CGATTGTATGAACATCTACATGGCAATTCTCCAGCTGCCTGTCCCAGTCCTACTGACCCAGCTGTATCTC
TCCAGGCAAGCTCTTCCACCCCTTCTGCTTGCATCCAGACACCATCAAACATGCAGGCTCAGACACAGGG
ACCAGCAGTGTCTGTGGCCTTTTTGTGCTCCTCTCCATGCTGGGTTTTAACTTGCTCTTTGTCCTTCTAT
CCTATCTTCTTATCCTTAAGGCTGTTCTGAACGCTGTGACTTGGAGAGTGTCCCAGAGCCCTCAACACCT
GCATGTCCCACGTCCATGCTGTCCTGCACTTCCTTATCCCCAAGATCTGCCTCTCCGTGATGCACTGAAT
TGGCAAACATGTGTCACCCCAGACCAACAATGTCACAGCAAACTCCCCCTTGATAGGACAAGGGGGAATG
GCTTTACACTGAGACAGGGGAGGTTTGGGTTGGATATGAGGAGGCAGTTTTTCCCCCAGAGGGTGGTGAC
GCACTGAACAGGTTGCCCAAGGAGGCTGTGGATGCCCCATCCCTGCAGGCATTCAAGGCCAGGCTGGATG
TGGCTCTGGGCAGCCTGGGCTGCTGGTTGATGACCCTGCACATAGCAGGGGGTTGGATCTGGATGAGCAC
TGTGCTCCTTTGCAACCCAGGCCGTTCTATGATTCTGTCATTCTAAATCTCTCTTTCAGCCTAAAGCTTT
TTCCCCGTATCCCCCCAGGTGTCTGCAGGCTCAAAGAGCAGCGAGAAGCGTTCAGAGGAAAGCGATCCCG
TGCCACCTTCCCCGTGCCCGGGCTGTCCCCGCACGCTGCCGGCTCGGGGATGCGGGGGGAGCGCCGGACC
GGAGCGGAGCCCCGGGCGGCTCGCTGCTGCCCCCTAGCGGGGGAGGGACGTAATTACATCCCTGGGGGCT
TTGGGGGGGGGCTGTCCCTCTAGGGGTACCCGGGGATCCACCGGTATCGATTACCTATCACAAATTCGAG
TTTACTCCCTATCAGTGATAGAGAACGTATGTCGAGTTTACTCCCTATCAGTGATAGAGAACGATGTCGA
GTTTACTCCCTATCAGTGATAGAGAACGTATGTCGAGTTTACTCCCTATCAGTGATAGAGAACGTATGTC
GAGTTTACTCCCTATCAGTGATAGAGAACGTATGTCGAGTTTATCCCTATCAGTGATAGAGAACGTATGT
CGAGTTTACTCCCTATCAGTGATAGAGAACGTATGTCGAGGTAGGCGTGTACGGTGGGAGGCCTATATAA
GCAGAGCTCGTTTAGTGAACCGTCAGATCGCCTATTTAAATATAACTTCGTATAGCATACATTATACGAA
GTTATTCGCGATGAATAAATGAAAGCTTGCAGATCCCCTCAGCACCATGGCTAGCGGCAGCCTCGGAGTT
TGAATAGATAGAATAAAATATCTTTATTTTCATTCCATCTGTGTGTTGGTTTTTTGTGTGAGATCTACGG
GTGGCATCCCTGTGACCCCTCCCCAGTGCCTCTCCTGGCCCTGGAAGTTGCCACTCCAGTGCCCACCAGC
CTTGTCCTAATAAAATTAAGTTGCATCATTTTGTCTGACTAGGTGTCCTTCTATAATATTATGGGGTGGA
GGGGGGTGGTATGGAGCAAGGGGCAAGTTGGGAAGACAACCTGTAGGGCCTGCGGGGTCTATTGGGAACC
AAGCTGGAGTGCAGTGGCACAATCTTGGCTCACTGCAATCTCCGCCTCCTGGGTTCAAGCGATTCTCCTG
CCTCAGGCTCCCGAGTTGTTGGGATTCCAGGCATGCATGACCAGGCTCAGCTAATTTTTGTTTTTTTGGT
AGAGACGGGGTTTCACCATATTGGCCAGGCTGGTCTCCAACTCCTAATCTCAGGTGATCTACCCACCTTG
GCCTCCCAAATTGCTGGGATTACAGGCGTGAACCACTGCTCCCTTCCCTGTCCTTCTGCCTCAGCGCTGT
AAGTCTGCAGAAATTGATGATCTATTAAACAATAAAGATGTCCACTAAAATGGAAGTTTTTCCTGTCATA
CTTTGTTAAGAAGGGTGAGAACAGAGTACCTACATTTTGAATGGAAGGATTGGAGCTACGGGGGTGGGGG
TGGGGTGGGATTAGATAAATGCCTGCTCTTTACTGAAGGCTCTTTACTATTGCTTTATGATAATGTTTCA
TAGTTGGATATCATAATTTAAACAAGCAAAACCAAATTAAGGGCCAGCTCATTCCTCCCACTCATGATCT
ATAGATCTATAGATCTCTCGTGGGATCATTGTTTTTCTCTTGATTCCCACTTTGTGGTTCTAAGTACTGT
GGTTTCCAAATGTGTCAGTTTCATAGCCTGAAGAACGAGATCAGCAGCCTCTGTTCCACATACACTTCAT
TCTCAGTATTGTTTTGCCAAGTTCTAATTCCATCAGAAAGCTTTTAATTAACTGAATAGCTAACATAACT
TCGTATAGCATACATTATACGAAGTTATCACGCGTGTTTGGGACGCGTGCTAGCGCCACCATGGTGAGCA
AGGGCGAGGAGGTCATCAAAGAGTTCATGCGCTTCAAGGTGCGCATGGAGGGCTCCATGAACGGCCACGA
GTTCGAGATCGAGGGCGAGGGCGAGGGCCGCCCCTACGAGGGCACCCAGACCGCCAAGCTGAAGGTGACC
AAGGGCGGCCCCCTGCCCTTCGCCTGGGACATCCTGTCCCCCCAGTTCATGTACGGCTCCAAGGCGTACG
TGAAGCACCCCGCCGACATCCCCGATTACAAGAAGCTGTCCTTCCCCGAGGGCTTCAAGTGGGAGCGCGT
GATGAACTTCGAGGACGGCGGTCTGGTGACCGTGACCCAGGACTCCTCCCTGCAGGACGGCACGCTGATC
TACAAGGTGAAGATGCGCGGCACCAACTTCCCCCCCGACGGCCCCGTAATGCAGAAGAAGACCATGGGCT
GGGAGGCCTCCACCGAGCGCCTGTACCCCCGCGACGGCGTGCTGAAGGGCGAGATCCACCAGGCCCTGAA
GCTGAAGGACGGCGGCCACTACCTGGTGGAGTTCAAGACCATCTACATGGCCAAGAAGCCCGTGCAACTG
CCCGGCTACTACTACGTGGACACCAAGCTGGACATCACCTCCCACAACGAGGACTACACCATCGTGGAAC
AGTACGAGCGCTCCGAGGGCCGCCACCACCTGTTCCTGGGGCATGGTACCGGCAGCACCGGCAGCGGCAG
CTCCGGCACCGCCTCCTCCGAGGACAACAACATGGCCGTGATTAAGGAGTTTATGAGGTTTAAAGTCAGG
ATGGAGGGCAGCATGAACGGGCACGAGTTTGAGATTGAAGGAGAGGGGGAAGGGAGGCCCTATGAGGGCA
CCCAGACAGCAAAGCTGAAAGTGACAAAGGGCGGCCCTCTGCCATTCGCATGGGACATCCTGTCTCCTCA
GTTTATGTATGGAAGTAAAGCCTACGTGAAACACCCTGCTGACATTCCAGATTACAAGAAACTGAGCTTC
CCAGAGGGGTTTAAGTGGGAAAGAGTGATGAACTTCGAAGACGGGGGCCTGGTGACTGTCACCCAGGACA
GCTCTCTGCAGGACGGCACTCTGATCTATAAGGTGAAAATGCGCGGCACCAATTTTCCCCCTGATGGCCC
AGTCATGCAGAAGAAGACAATGGGCTGGGAGGCTTCAACAGAAAGGCTGTACCCCAGAGACGGCGTGCTG
AAGGGAGAGATCCACCAGGCACTGAAGCTGAAAGATGGAGGGCATTATCTGGTCGAATTCAAAACCATCT
ACATGGCCAAGAAACCCGTGCAGCTGCCTGGCTACTATTACGTCGACACAAAGCTGGATATTACTAGCCA
TAACGAAGACTACACCATTGTGGAGCAGTATGAGCGGAGCGAGGGGAGGCACCATCTGTTTCTGTACGGC
ATGGACGAGCTGTACAAGTAAACGCGTTACGTAAAGCTTGTCGATAATCAACCTCTGGATTACAAAATTT
GTGAAAGATTGACTGGTATTCTTAACTATGTTGCTCCTTTTACGCTATGTGGATACGCTGCTTTAATGCC
TTTGTATCATGCTATTGCTTCCCGTATGGCTTTCATTTTCTCCTCCTTGTATAAATCCTGGTTGCTGTCT
CTTTATGAGGAGTTGTGGCCCGTTGTCAGGCAACGTGGCGTGGTGTGCACTGTGTTTGCTGACGCAACCC
CCACTGGTTGGGGCATTGCCACCACCTGTCAGCTCCTTTCCGGGACTTTCGCTTTCCCCCTCCCTATTGC
CACGGCGGAACTCATCGCCGCCTGCCTTGCCCGCTGCTGGACAGGGGCTCGGCTGTTGGGCACTGACAAT
TCCGTGGTGTTGTCGGGGAAATCATCGTCCTTTCCTTGGCTGCTCGCCTATGTTGCCACCTGGATTCTGC
GCGGGACGTCCTTCTGCTACGTCCCTTCGGCCCTCAATCCAGCGGACCTTCCTTCCCGCGGCCTGCTGCC
GGCTCTGCGGCCTCTTCCGCGTCTTCGCCTTCGCCCTCAGACGAGTCGGATCTCCCTTTGGGCCGCCTCC
CCGCATCGACACCGAGCGCTGCTCGAGGCCTCGACTGTGCCTTCTAGTTGCCAGCCATCTGTTGTTTGCC
CCTCCCCCGTGCCTTCCTTGACCCTGGAAGGTGCCACTCCCACTGTCCTTTCCTAATAAAATGAGGAAAT
TGCATCGCATTGTCTGAGTAGGTGTCATTCTATTCTGGGGGGTGGGGTGGGGCAGGACAGCAAGGGGGAG
GATTGGGAAGACAATAGCAGGCATGCTGGGGACACGTGGGATCCTCTAGAGCCCCATCCTCACTGACTCC
GTCCTGGAGTTGGATGAGAGATAATGGCCTTACGTTGTGCCAGGGGAGGGTCGGGCTGGATTTAGCAAGA
TTTACCTTCTCCAAAGAGCGGTGCTGCAGTGGCACAGCTGCCCACGGAGGTGGGGGGGTCACCGTCCCTG
GAGGTGATGAAGAACTGTGGGGATGTGGCACTGAGGGACATGGCCAGTGGGCACGGTGGGTGGGTTGGGG
TTGGTCTTGGGGATCTTGGAGGGCTTTTCCAGCCTTCATGATTTGACGATTGTATGAACATCTACATGGC
AATTCTCCAGCTGCCTGTCCCAGTCCTACTGACCCAGCTGTATCTCTCCAGGCAAGCTCTTCCACCCCTT
CTGCTTGCATCCAGACACCATCAAACATGCAGGCTCAGACACAGGGACCAGCAGTGTCTGTGGCCTTTTT
GTGCTCCTCTCCATGCTGGGTTTTAACTTGCTCTTTGTCCTTCTATCCTATCTTCTTATCCTTAAGGCTG
TTCTGAACGCTGTGACTTGGAGAGTGTCCCAGAGCCCTCAACACCTGCATGTCCCACGTCCATGCTGTCC
TGCACTTCCTTATCCCCAAGATCTGCCTCTCCGTGATGCACTGAATTGGCAAACATGTGTCACCCCAGAC
CAACAATGTCACAGCAAACTCCCCCTTGATAGGACAAGGGGGAATGGCTTTACACTGAGACAGGGGAGGT
TTGGGTTGGATATGAGGAGGCAGTTTTTCCCCCAGAGGGTGGTGACGCACTGAACAGGTTGCCCAAGGAG
GCTGTGGATGCCCCATCCCTGCAGGCATTCAAGGCCAGGCTGGATGTGGCTCTGGGCAGCCTGGGCTGCT
GGTTGATGACCCTGCACATAGCAGGGGGTTGGATCTGGATGAGCACTGTGCTCCTTTGCAACCCAGGCCG
TTCTATGATTCTGTCATTCTAAATCTCTCTTTCAGCCTAAAGCTTTTTCCCCGTATCCCCCCAGGTGTCT
GCAGGCTCAAAGAGCAGCGAGAAGCGTTCAGAGGAAAGCGATCCCGTGCCACCTTCCCCGTGCCCGGGCT
GTCCCCGCACGCTGCCGGCTCGGGGATGCGGGGGGAGCGCCGGACCGGAGCGGAGCCCCGGGCGGCTCGC
TGCTGCCCCCTAGCGGGGGAGGGACGTAATTACATCCCTGGGGGCTTTGGGGGGGGGCTGTCCCTCTAGA
GCCCCATCCTCACTGACTCCGTCCTGGAGTTGGATGAGAGATAATGGCCTTACGTTGTGCCAGGGGAGGG
TCGGGCTGGATTTAGCAAGATTTACCTTCTCCAAAGAGCGGTGCTGCAGTGGCACAGCTGCCCACGGAGG
TGGGGGGGTCACCGTCCCTGGAGGTGATGAAGAACTGTGGGGATGTGGCACTGAGGGACATGGCCAGTGG
GCACGGTGGGTGGGTTGGGGTTGGTCTTGGGGATCTTGGAGGGCTTTTCCAGCCTTCATGATTTGACGAT
TGTATGAACATCTACATGGCAATTCTCCAGCTGCCTGTCCCAGTCCTACTGACCCAGCTGTATCTCTCCA
GGCAAGCTCTTCCACCCCTTCTGCTTGCATCCAGACACCATCAAACATGCAGGCTCAGACACAGGGACCA
GCAGTGTCTGTGGCCTTTTTGTGCTCCTCTCCATGCTGGGTTTTAACTTGCTCTTTGTCCTTCTATCCTA
TCTTCTTATCCTTAAGGCTGTTCTGAACGCTGTGACTTGGAGAGTGTCCCAGAGCCCTCAACACCTGCAT
GTCCCACGTCCATGCTGTCCTGCACTTCCTTATCCCCAAGATCTGCCTCTCCGTGATGCACTGAATTGGC
AAACATGTGTCACCCCAGACCAACAATGTCACAGCAAACTCCCCCTTGATAGGACAAGGGGGAATGGCTT
TACACTGAGACAGGGGAGGTTTGGGTTGGATATGAGGAGGCAGTTTTTCCCCCAGAGGGTGGTGACGCAC
TGAACAGGTTGCCCAAGGAGGCTGTGGATGCCCCATCCCTGCAGGCATTCAAGGCCAGGCTGGATGTGGC
TCTGGGCAGCCTGGGCTGCTGGTTGATGACCCTGCACATAGCAGGGGGTTGGATCTGGATGAGCACTGTG
CTCCTTTGCAACCCAGGCCGTTCTATGATTCTGTCATTCTAAATCTCTCTTTCAGCCTAAAGCTTTTTCC
CCGTATCCCCCCAGGTGTCTGCAGGCTCAAAGAGCAGCGAGAAGCGTTCAGAGGAAAGCGATCCCGTGCC
ACCTTCCCCGTGCCCGGGCTGTCCCCGCACGCTGCCGGCTCGGGGATGCGGGGGGAGCGCCGGACCGGAG
CGGAGCCCCGGGCGGCTCGCTGCTGCCCCCTAGCGGGGGAGGGACGTAATTACATCCCTGGGGGCTTTGG
GGGGGGGCTGTCCCTCTAGAGTCGACGGCGCGCCGTAAAAGCTTGGCATAGATCTTATTGCAGAAGCCAT
ATGTTTTAGGTGCCAGGGCGTGCCCTTGGGCTCCCCGGGCGCGTTTGGGCGGCCGCATCGAATTCTACCG
GGTAGGGGAGGCGCTTTTCCCAAGGCAGTCTGGAGCATGCGCTTTAGCAGCCCCGCTGGGCACTTGGCGC
TACACAAGTGGCCTCTGGCCTCGCACACATTCCACATCCACCGGTAGGCGCCAACCGGCTCCGTTCTTTG
GTGGCCCCTTCGCGCCACCTTCTACTCCTCCCCTAGTCAGGAAGTTCCCCCCCGCCCCGCAGCTCGCGTC
GTGCAGGACGTGACAAATGGAAGTAGCACGTCTCACTAGTCTCGTGCAGATGGACAGCACCGCTGAGCAA
TGGAAGCGGGTAGGCCTTTGGGGCAGCGGCCAATAGCAGCTTTGCTCCTTCGCTTTCTGGGCTCAGAGGC
TGGGAAGGGGTGGGTCCGGGGGCGGGCTCAGGGGCGGGCTCAGGGGCGGGGCGGGCGCCCGAAGGTCCTC
CGGAGGCCCGGCATTCTGCACGCTTCAAAAGCGCACGTCTGCCGCGCTGTTCTCCTCTTCCTCATCTCCG
GGCCTTTCGACCTGCAATCGCCGCTAGCCGCCACCATGAAAAAGCCTGAACTCACCGCGACGTCTGTCGA
GAAGTTTCTGATCGAAAAGTTCGACAGCGTCTCCGACCTGATGCAGCTCTCGGAGGGCGAAGAATCTCGT
GCTTTCAGCTTCGATGTAGGAGGGCGTGGATATGTCCTGCGGGTAAATAGCTGCGCCGATGGTTTCTACA
AAGATCGTTATGTTTATCGGCACTTTGCATCGGCCGCGCTCCCGATTCCGGAAGTGCTTGACATTGGGGA
ATTCAGCGAGAGCCTGACCTATTGCATCTCCCGCCGTGCACAGGGTGTCACGTTGCAAGACCTGCCTGAA
ACCGAACTGCCCGCTGTTCTGCAGCCGGTCGCGGAGGCCATGGATGCGATCGCTGCGGCCGATCTTAGCC
AGACGAGCGGGTTCGGCCCATTCGGACCGCAAGGAATCGGTCAATACACTACATGGCGTGATTTCATATG
CGCGATTGCTGATCCCCATGTGTATCACTGGCAAACTGTGATGGACGACACCGTCAGTGTAAGTGCTAGC
CCCTAGGCCTGAATCGAAGTTCCTATTCTTCAAAAGGTATAGGAACTTCGAGCTCGTCGACTGCAGAGGC
CTGCATGCAAGCTTGGCGTAATCATGGTCATAGCTGTTTCCTGTGTGAAATTGTTATCCGCTCACAATTC
CACACAACATACGAGCCGGAAGCATAAAGTGTAAAGCCTGGGGTGCCTAATGAGTGAGCTAACTCACATT
AATTGCGTTGCGCTCACTGCCCGCTTTCCAGTCGGGAAACCTGTCGTGCCAGCTGCATTAATGAATCGGC
CAACGCGCGGGGAGAGGCGGTTTGCGTATTGGGCGCTCTTCCGCTTCCTCGCTCACTGACTCGCTGCGCT
CGGTCGTTCGGCTGCGGCGAGCGGTATCAGCTCACTCAAAGGCGGTAATACGGTTATCCACAGAATCAGG
GGATAACGCAGGAAAGAACATGTGAGCAAAAGGCCAGCAAAAGGCCAGGAACCGTAAAAAGGCCGCGTTG
CTGGCGTTTTTCCATAGGCTCCGCCCCCCTGACGAGCATCACAAAAATCGACGCTCAAGTCAGAGGTGGC
GAAACCCGACAGGACTATAAAGATACCAGGCGTTTCCCCCTGGAAGCTCCCTCGTGCGCTCTCCTGTTCC
GACCCTGCCGCTTACCGGATACCTGTCCGCCTTTCTCCCTTCGGGAAGCGTGGCGCTTTCTCATAGCTCA
CGCTGTAGGTATCTCAGTTCGGTGTAGGTCGTTCGCTCCAAGCTGGGCTGTGTGCACGAACCCCCCGTTC
AGCCCGACCGCTGCGCCTTATCCGGTAACTATCGTCTTGAGTCCAACCCGGTAAGACACGACTTATCGCC
ACTGGCAGCAGCCACTGGTAACAGGATTAGCAGAGCGAGGTATGTAGGCGGTGCTACAGAGTTCTTGAAG
TGGTGGCCTAACTACGGCTACACTAGAAGAACAGTATTTGGTATCTGCGCTCTGCTGAAGCCAGTTACCT
TCGGAAAAAGAGTTGGTAGCTCTTGATCCGGCAAACAAACCACCGCTGGTAGCGGTGGTTTTTTTGTTTG
CAAGCAGCAGATTACGCGCAGAAAAAAAGGATCTCAAGAAGATCCTTTGATCTTTTCTACGGGGTCTGAC
GCTCAGTGGAACGAAAACTCACGTTAAGGGATTTTGGTCATGAGATTATCAAAAAGGATCTTCACCTAGA
TCCTTTTAAATTAAAAATGAAGTTTTAAATCAATCTAAAGTATATATGAGTAAACTTGGTCTGACAGTTA
CCAATGCTTAATCAGTGAGGCACCTATCTCAGCGATCTGTCTATTTCGTTCATCCATAGTTGCCTGACTC
CCCGTCGTGTAGATAACTACGATACGGGAGGGCTTACCATCTGGCCCCAGTGCTGCAATGATACCGCGAG
ACCCACGCTCACCGGCTCCAGATTTATCAGCAATAAACCAGCCAGCCGGAAGGGCCGAGCGCAGAAGTGG
TCCTGCAACTTTATCCGCCTCCATCCAGTCTATTAATTGTTGCCGGGAAGCTAGAGTAAGTAGTTCGCCA
GTTAATAGTTTGCGCAACGTTGTTGCCATTGCTACAGGCATCGTGGTGTCACGCTCGTCGTTTGGTATGG
CTTCATTCAGCTCCGGTTCCCAACGATCAAGGCGAGTTACATGATCCCCCATGTTGTGCAAAAAAGCGGT
TAGCTCCTTCGGTCCTCCGATCGTTGTCAGAAGTAAGTTGGCCGCAGTGTTATCACTCATGGTTATGGCA
GCACTGCATAATTCTCTTACTGTCATGCCATCCGTAAGATGCTTTTCTGTGACTGGTGAGTACTCAACCA
AGTCATTCTGAGAATAGTGTATGCGGCGACCGAGTTGCTCTTGCCCGGCGTCAATACGGGATAATACCGC
GCCACATAGCAGAACTTTAAAAGTGCTCATCATTGGAAAACGTTCTTCGGGGCGAAAACTCTCAAGGATC
TTACCGCTGTTGAGATCCAGTTCGATGTAACCCACTCGTGCACCCAACTGATCTTCAGCATCTTTTACTT
TCACCAGCGTTTCTGGGTGAGCAAAAACAGGAAGGCAAAATGCCGCAAAAAAGGGAATAAGGGCGACACG
GAAATGTTGAATACTCATACTCTTCCTTTTTCAATATTATTGAAGCATTTATCAGGGTTATTGTCTCATG
AGCGGATACATATTTGAATGTATTTAGAAAAATAAACAAATAGGGGTTCCGCGCACATTTCCCCGAAAAG
TGCCACCTGACGTCTAAGAAACCATTATTATCATGACATTAACCTATAAAAATAGGCGTATCACGAGGCC
CTTTCGTC
