>Addgene plasmid #61576 | Ai62(TITL-tdT) Flp-in replacement vector | addgene partial sequence | sequence record 104169 | WPRE-R 5'-CATAGCGTAAAAGGAGCAACA-3'
TCCAGAGGTTGATTATCGACAAGCTTTACGTAACGCGTTTACTTGTACAGCTCGTCCATGCCGTACAGAA
ACAGATGGTGCCTCCCCTCGCTCCGCTCATACTGCTCCACAATGGTGTAGTCTTCGTTATGGCTAGTAAT
ATCCAGCTTTGTGTCGACGTAATAGTAGCCAGGCAGCTGCACGGGTTTCTTGGCCATGTAGATGGTTTTG
AATTCGACCAGATAATGCCCTCCATCTTTCAGCTTCAGTGCCTGGTGGATCTCTCCCTTCAGCACGCCGT
CTCTGGGGTACAGCCTTTCTGTTGAAGCCTCCCAGCCCATTGTCTTCTTCTGCATGACTGGGCCATCAGG
GGGAAAATTGGTGCCGCGCATTTTCACCTTATAGATCAGAGTGCCGTCCTGCAGAGAGCTGTCCTGGGTG
ACAGTCACCAGGCCCCCGTCTTCGAAGTTCATCACTCTTTCCCACTTAAACCCCTCTGGGAAGCTCAGTT
TCTTGTAATCTGGAATGTCAGCAGGGTGTTTCACGTAGGCTTTACTTCCATACATAAACTGAGGAGACAG
GATGTCCCATGCGAATGGCAGAGGGCCGCCCTTTGTCACTTTCAGCTTTGCTGTCTGGGTGCCCTCATAG
GGCCTCCCTTCCCCCTCTCCTTCAATCTCAAACTCGTGCCCGTTCATGCTGCCCTCCATCCTGACTTTAA
ACCTCATAA
