>Addgene plasmid #61576 | Ai62(TITL-tdT) Flp-in replacement vector | addgene partial sequence | sequence record 107384 | pCEP-fwd 5'-AGAGCTCGTTTAGTGAACCG-3'
TATAGCATACATTATACGAAGTTATTCGCGATGAATAAATGAAAGCTTGCAGATCCCCTCAGCACCATGG
CTAGCGGCAGCCTCGGAGTTTGAATAGATAGAATAAAATATCTTTATTTTCATTCCATCTGTGTGTTGGT
TTTTTGTGTGAGATCTACGGGTGGCATCCCTGTGACCCCTCCCCAGTGCCTCTCCTGGCCCTGGAAGTTG
CCACTCCAGTGCCCACCAGCCTTGTCCTAATAAAATTAAGTTGCATCATTTTGTCTGACTAGGTGTCCTT
CTATAATATTATGGGGTGGAGGGGGGTGGTATGGAGCAAGGGGCAAGTTGGGAAGACAACCTGTAGGGCC
TGCGGGGTCTATTGGGAACCAAGCTGGAGTGCAGTGGCACAATCTTGGCTCACTGCAATCTCCGCCTCCT
GGGTTCAAGCGATTCTCCTGCCTCAGGCTCCCGAGTTGTTGGGATTCCAGGCATGCATGACCAGGCTCAG
CTAATTTTTGTTTTTTTGGTAGAGACGGGGTTTCACCATATTGGCCAGGCTGGTCTCCAACTCCTAATCT
CAGGTGATCTACCCACCTTGGCCTCCCAAATTGCTGGGATTACAGGCGTGAACCACTGCTCCCTTCCCTG
TCCTTCTGCCTCAGCGCTGTAAGTCTGCAGAAATTGATGATCTATTAAACAATAAAGATGTCCACTAAAA
TGGAAGTTTTTCCTGTCATACTTTGTTAA
